>Addgene plasmid #221486 | pLX-EF1a_NKX2-1_W208L | addgene full sequence | sequence record 437835 | Addgene NGS Result
TGTAGTCTTATGCAATACTCTTGTAGTCTTGCAACATGGTAACGATGAGTTAGCAACATGCCTTACAAGG
AGAGAAAAAGCACCGTGCATGCCGATTGGTGGAAGTAAGGTGGTACGATCGTGCCTTATTAGGAAGGCAA
CAGACGGGTCTGACATGGATTGGACGAACCACTGAATTGCCGCATTGCAGAGATATTGTATTTAAGTGCC
TAGCTCGATACATAAACGGGTCTCTCTGGTTAGACCAGATCTGAGCCTGGGAGCTCTCTGGCTAACTAGG
GAACCCACTGCTTAAGCCTCAATAAAGCTTGCCTTGAGTGCTTCAAGTAGTGTGTGCCCGTCTGTTGTGT
GACTCTGGTAACTAGAGATCCCTCAGACCCTTTTAGTCAGTGTGGAAAATCTCTAGCAGTGGCGCCCGAA
CAGGGACTTGAAAGCGAAAGGGAAACCAGAGGAGCTCTCTCGACGCAGGACTCGGCTTGCTGAAGCGCGC
ACGGCAAGAGGCGAGGGGCGGCGACTGGTGAGTACGCCAAAAATTTTGACTAGCGGAGGCTAGAAGGAGA
GAGATGGGTGCGAGAGCGTCAGTATTAAGCGGGGGAGAATTAGATCGCGATGGGAAAAAATTCGGTTAAG
GCCAGGGGGAAAGAAAAAATATAAATTAAAACATATAGTATGGGCAAGCAGGGAGCTAGAACGATTCGCA
GTTAATCCTGGCCTGTTAGAAACATCAGAAGGCTGTAGACAAATACTGGGACAGCTACAACCATCCCTTC
AGACAGGATCAGAAGAACTTAGATCATTATATAATACAGTAGCAACCCTCTATTGTGTGCATCAAAGGAT
AGAGATAAAAGACACCAAGGAAGCTTTAGACAAGATAGAGGAAGAGCAAAACAAAAGTAAGACCACCGCA
CAGCAAGCGGCCGCTGATCTTCAGACCTGGAGGAGGAGATATGAGGGACAATTGGAGAAGTGAATTATAT
AAATATAAAGTAGTAAAAATTGAACCATTAGGAGTAGCACCCACCAAGGCAAAGAGAAGAGTGGTGCAGA
GAGAAAAAAGAGCAGTGGGAATAGGAGCTTTGTTCCTTGGGTTCTTGGGAGCAGCAGGAAGCACTATGGG
CGCAGCGTCAATGACGCTGACGGTACAGGCCAGACAATTATTGTCTGGTATAGTGCAGCAGCAGAACAAT
TTGCTGAGGGCTATTGAGGCGCAACAGCATCTGTTGCAACTCACAGTCTGGGGCATCAAGCAGCTCCAGG
CAAGAATCCTGGCTGTGGAAAGATACCTAAAGGATCAACAGCTCCTGGGGATTTGGGGTTGCTCTGGAAA
ACTCATTTGCACCACTGCTGTGCCTTGGAATGCTAGTTGGAGTAATAAATCTCTGGAACAGATTTGGAAT
CACACGACCTGGATGGAGTGGGACAGAGAAATTAACAATTACACAAGCTTAATACACTCCTTAATTGAAG
AATCGCAAAACCAGCAAGAAAAGAATGAACAAGAATTATTGGAATTAGATAAATGGGCAAGTTTGTGGAA
TTGGTTTAACATAACAAATTGGCTGTGGTATATAAAATTATTCATAATGATAGTAGGAGGCTTGGTAGGT
TTAAGAATAGTTTTTGCTGTACTTTCTATAGTGAATAGAGTTAGGCAGGGATATTCACCATTATCGTTTC
AGACCCACCTCCCAACCCCGAGGGGACCCATGCATTGCATCTCAATTAGTCAGCAACCAGGTGTGGAAAG
TCCCCAGGCTCCCCAGCAGGCAGAAGTATGCAAAGCATGCGTCTCAATTAGTCAGCAACCATAGTCCCGC
CCCTAACTCCGCCCATCCCGCCCCTAACTCCGCCCAGTTCCGCCCATTCTCCGCCCCATGGCTGACTAAT
TTTTTTTATTTATGCAGAGGCCGAGGCCGCCTCGGCCTCTGAGCTATTCCAGAAGTAGTGAGGAGGCTTT
TTTGGAGGCCTAGGCTTTTGCAAAAAGCTTTCTAGAGGTACCACCGGAGCTTACCATGACCGAGTACAAG
CCCACGGTGCGCCTCGCCACCCGCGACGACGTCCCCAGGGCCGTACGCACCCTCGCCGCCGCGTTCGCCG
ACTACCCCGCCACGCGCCACACCGTCGATCCGGACCGCCACATCGAGCGGGTCACCGAGCTGCAAGAACT
CTTCCTCACGCGCGTCGGGCTCGACATCGGCAAGGTGTGGGTCGCGGACGACGGCGCCGCCGTGGCGGTC
TGGACCACGCCGGAGAGCGTCGAAGCGGGGGCGGTGTTCGCCGAGATCGGCCCGCGCATGGCCGAGTTGA
GCGGTTCCCGGCTGGCCGCGCAGCAACAGATGGAAGGCCTCCTGGCGCCGCACCGGCCCAAGGAGCCCGC
GTGGTTCCTGGCCACCGTCGGCGTCTCGCCCGACCACCAGGGCAAGGGTCTGGGCAGCGCCGTCGTGCTC
CCCGGAGTGGAGGCGGCCGAGCGCGCCGGGGTGCCCGCCTTCCTGGAGACCTCCGCGCCCCGCAACCTCC
CCTTCTACGAGCGGCTCGGCTTCACCGTCACCGCCGACGTCGAGGTGCCCGAAGGACCGCGCACCTGGTG
CATGACCCGCAAGCCCGGTGCCAGTTAACGAATTCTAGATCTTGAGACAAATGGCAGTATTCATCCACAA
TTTTAAAAGAAAAGGGGGGATTGGGGGGTACAGTGCAGGGGAAAGAATAGTAGACATAATAGCAACAGAC
ATACAAACTAAAGAATTACAAAAACAAATTACAAAAATTCAAAATTTTCGGGTTTATTACAGGGACAGCA
GAGATCCACTTTGGCGCCGGCTCGAGGCCTGCAGGTGCAAAGATGGATAAAGTTTTAAACAGAGAGGAAT
CTTTGCAGCTAATGGACCTTCTAGGTCTTGAAAGGAGTGGGAATTGGCTCCGGTGCCCGTCAGTGGGCAG
AGCGCACATCGCCCACAGTCCCCGAGAAGTTGGGGGGAGGGGTCGGCAATTGAACCGGTGCCTAGAGAAG
GTGGCGCGGGGTAAACTGGGAAAGTGATGTCGTGTACTGGCTCCGCCTTTTTCCCGAGGGTGGGGGAGAA
CCGTATATAAGTGCAGTAGTCGCCGTGAACGTTCTTTTTCGCAACGGGTTTGCCGCCAGAACACAGGTAA
GTGCCGTGTGTGGTTCCCGCGGGCCTGGCCTCTTTACGGGTTATGGCCCTTGCGTGCCTTGAATTACTTC
CACCTGGCTGCAGTACGTGATTCTTGATCCCGAGCTTCGGGTTGGAAGTGGGTGGGAGAGTTCGAGGCCT
TGCGCTTAAGGAGCCCCTTCGCCTCGTGCTTGAGTTGAGGCCTGGCCTGGGCGCTGGGGCCGCCGCGTGC
GAATCTGGTGGCACCTTCGCGCCTGTCTCGCTGCTTTCGATAAGTCTCTAGCCATTTAAAATTTTTGATG
ACCTGCTGCGACGCTTTTTTTCTGGCAAGATAGTCTTGTAAATGCGGGCCAAGATCTGCACACTGGTATT
TCGGTTTTTGGGGCCGCGGGCGGCGACGGGGCCCGTGCGTCCCAGCGCACATGTTCGGCGAGGCGGGGCC
TGCGAGCGCGGCCACCGAGAATCGGACGGGGGTAGTCTCAAGCTGGCCGGCCTGCTCTGGTGCCTGGCCT
CGCGCCGCCGTGTATCGCCCCGCCCTGGGCGGCAAGGCTGGCCCGGTCGGCACCAGTTGCGTGAGCGGAA
AGATGGCCGCTTCCCGGCCCTGCTGCAGGGAGCTCAAAATGGAGGACGCGGCGCTCGGGAGAGCGGGCGG
GTGAGTCACCCACACAAAGGAAAAGGGCCTTTCCGTCCTCAGCCGTCGCTTCATGTGACTCCACGGAGTA
CCGGGCGCCGTCCAGGCACCTCGATTAGTTCTCGAGCTTTTGGAGTACGTCGTCTTTAGGTTGGGGGGAG
GGGTTTTATGCGATGGAGTTTCCCCACACTGAGTGGGTGGAGACTGAAGTTAGGCCAGCTTGGCACTTGA
TGTAATTCTCCTTGGAATTTGCCCTTTTTGAGTTTGGATCTTGGTTCATTCTCAAGCCTCAGACAGTGGT
TCAAAGTTTTTTTCTTCCATTTCAGGTGTCGTGAGGCTAGCATCGATTGATCAACAAGTTTGTACAAAAA
AGTTGGCACCATGTCGATGAGTCCAAAGCACACGACTCCGTTCTCAGTGTCTGACATCTTGAGTCCCCTG
GAGGAAAGCTACAAGAAAGTGGGCATGGAGGGCGGCGGCCTCGGGGCTCCGCTGGCGGCGTACAGGCAGG
GCCAGGCGGCACCGCCAACAGCGGCCATGCAGCAGCACGCCGTGGGGCACCACGGCGCCGTCACCGCCGC
CTACCACATGACGGCGGCGGGGGTGCCCCAGCTCTCGCACTCCGCCGTGGGGGGCTACTGCAACGGCAAC
CTGGGCAACATGAGCGAGCTGCCGCCGTACCAGGACACCATGAGGAACAGCGCCTCTGGCCCCGGATGGT
ACGGCGCCAACCCAGACCCGCGCTTCCCCGCCATCTCCCGCTTCATGGGCCCGGCGAGCGGCATGAACAT
GAGCGGCATGGGCGGCCTGGGCTCGCTGGGGGACGTGAGCAAGAACATGGCCCCGCTGCCAAGCGCGCCG
CGCAGGAAGCGCCGGGTGCTCTTCTCGCAGGCGCAGGTGTACGAGCTGGAGCGACGCTTCAAGCAACAGA
AGTACCTGTCGGCGCCGGAGCGCGAGCACCTGGCCAGCATGATCCACCTGACGCCCACGCAGGTCAAGAT
CTTGTTCCAGAACCACCGCTACAAAATGAAGCGCCAGGCCAAGGACAAGGCGGCGCAGCAGCAACTGCAG
CAGGACAGCGGCGGCGGCGGGGGCGGCGGGGGCACCGGGTGCCCGCAGCAGCAACAGGCTCAGCAGCAGT
CGCCGCGACGCGTGGCGGTGCCGGTCCTGGTGAAAGACGGCAAACCGTGCCAGGCGGGTGCCCCCGCGCC
GGGCGCCGCCAGCCTACAAGGCCACGCGCAGCAGCAGGCGCAGCACCAGGCGCAGGCCGCGCAGGCGGCG
GCAGCGGCCATCTCCGTGGGCAGCGGTGGCGCCGGCCTTGGCGCACACCCGGGCCACCAGCCAGGCAGCG
CAGGCCAGTCTCCGGACCTGGCGCACCACGCCGCCAGCCCCGCGGCGCTGCAGGGCCAGGTATCCAGCCT
GTCCCACCTGAACTCCTCGGGCTCGGACTACGGCACCATGTCCTGCTCCACCTTGCTATACGGTCGGACC
TGGTTGCCAACTTTCTTGTACAAAGTGGTTGATATCGGTAAGCCTATCCCTAACCCTCTCCTCGGTCTCG
ATTCTACGTAGTAATGAACTAGTACCGGTTAAGTCGACAATCAACGCGTTAAGTCGACAATCAACCTCTG
GATTACAAAATTTGTGAAAGATTGACTGGTATTCTTAACTATGTTGCTCCTTTTACGCTATGTGGATACG
CTGCTTTAATGCCTTTGTATCATGCTATTGCTTCCCGTATGGCTTTCATTTTCTCCTCCTTGTATAAATC
CTGGTTGCTGTCTCTTTATGAGGAGTTGTGGCCCGTTGTCAGGCAACGTGGCGTGGTGTGCACTGTGTTT
GCTGACGCAACCCCCACTGGTTGGGGCATTGCCACCACCTGTCAGCTCCTTTCCGGGACTTTCGCTTTCC
CCCTCCCTATTGCCACGGCGGAACTCATCGCCGCCTGCCTTGCCCGCTGCTGGACAGGGGCTCGGCTGTT
GGGCACTGACAATTCCGTGGTGTTGTCGGGGAAATCATCGTCCTTTCCTTGGCTGCTCGCCTGTGTTGCC
ACCTGGATTCTGCGCGGGACGTCCTTCTGCTACGTCCCTTCGGCCCTCAATCCAGCGGACCTTCCTTCCC
GCGGCCTGCTGCCGGCTCTGCGGCCTCTTCCGCGTCTTCGCCTTCGCCCTCAGACGAGTCGGATCTCCCT
TTGGGCCGCCTCCCCGCGTCGACTTTAAGACCAATGACTTACAAGGCAGCTGTAGATCTTAGCCACTTTT
TAAAAGAAAAGGGGGGACTGGAAGGGCTAATTCACTCCCAACGAAGACAAGATCTGCTTTTTGCTTGTAC
TGGGTCTCTCTGGTTAGACCAGATCTGAGCCTGGGAGCTCTCTGGCTAACTAGGGAACCCACTGCTTAAG
CCTCAATAAAGCTTGCCTTGAGTGCTTCAAGTAGTGTGTGCCCGTCTGTTGTGTGACTCTGGTAACTAGA
GATCCCTCAGACCCTTTTAGTCAGTGTGGAAAATCTCTAGCAGTACGTATAGTAGTTCATGTCATCTTAT
TATTCAGTATTTATAACTTGCAAAGAAATGAATATCAGAGAGTGAGAGGAACTTGTTTATTGCAGCTTAT
AATGGTTACAAATAAAGCAATAGCATCACAAATTTCACAAATAAAGCATTTTTTTCACTGCATTCTAGTT
GTGGTTTGTCCAAACTCATCAATGTATCTTATCATGTCTGGCTCTAGCTATCCCGCCCCTAACTCCGCCC
ATCCCGCCCCTAACTCCGCCCAGTTCCGCCCATTCTCCGCCCCATGGCTGACTAATTTTTTTTATTTATG
CAGAGGCCGAGGCCGCCTCGGCCTCTGAGCTATTCCAGAAGTAGTGAGGAGGCTTTTTTGGAGGCCTAGG
GACGTACCCAATTCGCCCTATAGTGAGTCGTATTACGCGCGCTCACTGGCCGTCGTTTTACAACGTCGTG
ACTGGGAAAACCCTGGCGTTACCCAACTTAATCGCCTTGCAGCACATCCCCCTTTCGCCAGCTGGCGTAA
TAGCGAAGAGGCCCGCACCGATCGCCCTTCCCAACAGTTGCGCAGCCTGAATGGCGAATGGG
[124 nt withheld, positions 6853-6976]
C
[91 nt withheld, positions 6978-7068]
A
[49 nt withheld, positions 7070-7118]
CCTTTGACGTTGGAGTCCACGTTCTTT
[37 nt withheld, positions 7146-7182]
ACCCTATCTCGGTCTATTCTTTTGATTTATAAGGGATTTTGCCGATTTCGGCCTATTGGTTAAAAAATGA
GCTGATTTAACAAAAATTTAACGCGAATTTTAACAAAATATTAACGCTTACAATTTAGGTGGCACTTTTC
GGGGAAATGTGCGCGGAACCCCTATTTGTTTATTTTTCTAAATACATTCAAATATGTATCCGCTCATGAG
ACAATAACCCTGATAAATGCTTCAATAATATTGAAAAAGGAAGAGTATGAGTATTCAACATTTCCGTGTC
GCCCTTATTCCCTTTTTTGCGGCATTTTGCCTTCCTGTTTTTGCTCACCCAGAAACGCTGGTGAAAGTAA
AAGATGCTGAAGATCAGTTGGGTGCACGAGTGGGTTACATCGAACTGGATCTCAACAGCGGTAAGATCCT
TGAGAGTTTTCGCCCCGAAGAACGTTTTCCAATGATGAGCACTTTTAAAGTTCTGCTATGTGGCGCGGTA
TTATCCCGTATTGACGCCGGGCAAGAGCAACTCGGTCGCCGCATACACTATTCTCAGAATGACTTGGTTG
AGTACTCACCAGTCACAGAAAAGCATCTTACGGATGGCATGACAGTAAGAGAATTATGCAGTGCTGCCAT
AACCATGAGTGATAACACTGCGGCCAACTTACTTCTGACAACGATCGGAGGACCGAAGGAGCTAACCGCT
TTTTTGCACAACATGGGGGATCATGTAACTCGCCTTGATCGTTGGGAACCGGAGCTGAATGAAGCCATAC
CAAACGACGAGCGTGACACCACGATGCCTGTAGCAATGGCAACAACGTTGCGCAAACTATTAACTGGCGA
ACTACTTACTCTAGCTTCCCGGCAACAATTAATAGACTGGATGGAGGCGGATAAAGTTGCAGGACCACTT
CTGCGCTCGGCCCTTCCGGCTGGCTGGTTTATTGCTGATAAATCTGGAGCCGGTGAGCGTGGGTCTCGCG
GTATCATTGCAGCACTGGGGCCAGATGGTAAGCCCTCCCGTATCGTAGTTATCTACACGACGGGGAGTCA
GGCAACTATGGATGAACGAAATAGACAGATCGCTGAGATAGGTGCCTCACTGATTAAGCATTGGTAACTG
TCAGACCAAGTTTACTCATATATACTTTAGATTGATTTAAAACTTCATTTTTAATTTAAAAGGATCTAGG
TGAAGATCCTTTTTGATAATCTCATGACCAAAATCCCTTAACGTGAGTTTTCGTTCCACTGAGCGTCAGA
CCCCGTAGAAAAGATCAAAGGATCTTCTTGAGATCCTTTTTTTCTGCGCGTAATCTGCTGCTTGCAAACA
AAAAAACCACCGCTACCAGCGGTGGTTTGTTTGCCGGATCAAGAGCTACCAACTCTTTTTCCGAAGGTAA
CTGGCTTCAGCAGAGCGCAGATACCAAATACTGTTCTTCTAGTGTAGCCGTAGTTAGGCCACCACTTCAA
GAACTCTGTAGCACCGCCTACATACCTCGCTCTGCTAATCCTGTTACCAGTGGCTGCTGCCAGTGGCGAT
AAGTCGTGTCTTACCGGGTTGGACTCAAGACGATAGTTACCGGATAAGGCGCAGCGGTCGGGCTGAACGG
GGGGTTCGTGCACACAGCCCAGCTTGGAGCGAACGACCTACACCGAACTGAGATACCTACAGCGTGAGCT
ATGAGAAAGCGCCACGCTTCCCGAAGGGAGAAAGGCGGACAGGTATCCGGTAAGCGGCAGGGTCGGAACA
GGAGAGCGCACGAGGGAGCTTCCAGGGGGAAACGCCTGGTATCTTTATAGTCCTGTCGGGTTTCGCCACC
TCTGACTTGAGCGTCGATTTTTGTGATGCTCGTCAGGGGGGCGGAGCCTATGGAAAAACGCCAGCAACGC
GGCCTTTTTACGGTTCCTGGCCTTTTGCTGGCCTTTTGCTCACATGTTCTTTCCTGCGTTATCCCCTGAT
TCTGTGGATAACCGTATTACCGCCTTTGAGTGAGCTGATACCGCTCGCCGCAGCCGAACGACCGAGCGCA
GCGAGTCAGTGAGCGAGGAAGCGGAAGAGCGCCCAATACGCAAACCGCCTCTCCCCGCGCGTTGGCCGAT
TCATTAATGCAGCTGGCACGACAGGTTTCCCGACTGGAAAGCGGGCAGTGAGCGCAACGCAATTAATGTG
AGTTAGCTCACTCATTAGGCACCCCAGGCTTTACACTTTATGCTTCCGGCTCGTATGTTGTGTGGAATTG
TGAGCGGATAACAATTTCACACAGGAAACAGCTATGACCATGATTACGCCAAGCGCGCAATTAACCCTCA
CTAAAGGGAACAAAAGCTGGAGCTGCAAGCTTAA
Features (pLannotate 1.2.2; 33 found; start..end, strand, type, name):
      1..227     +  promoter       RSV promoter: Rous sarcoma virus enhancer/promoter
    228..408     +  LTR            5' LTR (truncated): truncated 5' long terminal repeat (LTR) from HIV-1
    455..580     +  misc_feature   HIV-1 Ψ: packaging signal of human immunodeficiency virus type 1
    564..927     +  CDS            HIV-1 gag (fragment): gag protein from human immunodeficiency virus 1; gag
   1073..1306    +  misc_feature   RRE: The Rev response element (RRE) of HIV-1 allows for Rev-dependent mRNA export from the nucleus to the cytoplasm.
   1683..1709    +  CDS            Rev (fragment): human immunodeficiency virus 1 (HIV-1) Rev protein; rev; enhances nuclear export of unspliced and incompletely spliced viral mRNAs
   1716..1739    +  promoter       SV40 promoter (fragment): SV40 early promoter
   1740..1811    +  promoter       SV40 promoter (fragment): SV40 enhancer and early promoter
   1835..1970    +  rep_origin     SV40 ori: SV40 origin of replication
   2016..2612    +  CDS            PuroR (fragment): puromycin N-acetyltransferase; pac from Streptomyces; confers resistance to puromycin
   2661..2778    +  misc_feature   cPPT/CTS: central polypurine tract and central termination sequence of HIV-1
   2843..2909    +  CDS            small t antigen (fragment): SV40 (simian virus 40) small t antigen
   2916..4094    +  promoter       EF-1α promoter: strong constitutive promoter for human elongation factor EF-1α
   4115..4132    +  protein_bind   attB1 (fragment): mutant version of attB; core recombination site for the Gateway® BP reaction BP Clonase™
   4141..5253    +  CDS            NKX2-1: NKX21_HUMAN - Also known as NKX2A, TITF1, TTF1. Experimental evidence at protein level: Swiss-Prot protein existence level 1. Transcription factor that binds and activates the promoter of thyroid specific genes such as thyroglobulin, thyroperoxidase, and thyrotropin receptor. Crucial in the maintenance of the thyroid differentiation phenotype. May play a role in lung development and surfactant homeostasis. Forms a regulatory loop with GRHL2 that coordinates lung epithelial cell morphogenesis and differentiation. Activates the transcription of GNRHR and plays a role in enhancing the circadian o
   5261..5278    -  protein_bind   attB2 (fragment): mutant version of attB; core recombination site for the Gateway® BP reaction BP Clonase™
   5287..5328    +  CDS            V5 tag: epitope tag from simian virus 5
   5379..5967    +  misc_feature   WPRE: woodchuck hepatitis virus posttranscriptional regulatory element
   6018..6037    +  misc_feature   cPPT/CTS (fragment): central polypurine tract and central termination sequence of HIV-1
   6039..6272    +  LTR            3' LTR (ΔU3): self-inactivating 3' long terminal repeat (LTR) from HIV-1
   6350..6471    +  polyA_signal   SV40 poly(A) signal: SV40 polyadenylation signal
   6511..6646    +  rep_origin     SV40 ori: SV40 origin of replication
   6667..6685    -  promoter       T7 promoter: promoter for bacteriophage T7 RNA polymerase
   6693..6848    +  CDS            lacZα (fragment): LacZα fragment of β-galactosidase; lacZ fragment
   6853..7281    +  rep_origin     f1 ori (sequence partly withheld): f1 bacteriophage origin of replication; arrow indicates direction of (+) strand synthesis
   7334..7438    +  promoter       AmpR promoter: bla
   7439..8299    +  CDS            AmpR: β-lactamase; bla; confers resistance to ampicillin, carbenicillin, and related antibiotics
   8470..9058    +  rep_origin     ori: high-copy-number ColE1/pMB1/pBR322/pUC origin of replication
   9241..9333    +  CDS            lacI (fragment): lac repressor; lacI; The lac repressor binds to the lac operator to inhibit transcription in E. coli. This inhibition can be relieved by adding lactose or isopropyl-β-D-thiogalactopyranoside (IPTG).
   9346..9367    +  protein_bind   CAP binding site: CAP binding activates transcription in the presence of cAMP. E. coli catabolite activator protein
   9382..9412    +  promoter       lac promoter: promoter for the E. coli lac operon
   9420..9436    +  protein_bind   lac operator: The lac repressor binds to the lac operator to inhibit transcription in E. coli. This inhibition can be relieved by adding lactose or isopropyl-β-D-thiogalactopyranoside (IPTG). lac repressor encoded by lacI
   9481..9499    +  promoter       T3 promoter: promoter for bacteriophage T3 RNA polymerase
