[The description below was written by a language model from this plasmid's Addgene catalogue record and pLannotate feature annotations shown in this document.]
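Description:
pLX-EF1a_NKX2-1_W208L is a lentiviral mammalian expression plasmid built on the pLX307 backbone by Gateway cloning, designed to overexpress a DNA-binding mutant of the human lineage transcription factor NKX2-1 (also known as TTF-1/TITF1). In bacteria it is maintained at high copy through a ColE1/pUC-type origin with ampicillin selection via β-lactamase. An f1 origin and leftover lac and T7/T3 promoter elements from the parental cloning vector are also present.

The transfer cassette has a third-generation, self-inactivating layout. An RSV promoter drives a truncated HIV-1 5' LTR, followed by the Ψ packaging signal with a partial gag sequence, the Rev response element for Rev-dependent nuclear export of the genomic RNA, and a cPPT/CTS, which aids nuclear import of the viral genome. The cassette ends in a ΔU3 3' LTR, which inactivates LTR promoter activity after integration, with an SV40 polyadenylation signal downstream.

Two expression units sit between the LTRs. An SV40 early promoter drives puromycin N-acetyltransferase for selection of transduced cells. The strong constitutive EF-1α promoter drives the 1,113 bp NKX2-1 open reading frame carrying the W208L substitution. This reading frame is flanked by attB1 and attB2 recombination scars and continues into a C-terminal V5 epitope tag for detection. A WPRE downstream enhances transcript stability and expression.

The sequenced record is 9,526 nt. This is shorter than the listed backbone size, which likely counts a Gateway cassette lost on recombination, though the record does not say so. According to the record, the construct is used for lentiviral overexpression of the DNA-binding-deficient protein, in work on NKX2-1 dosage in lung adenocarcinoma.
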