Addgene plasmid #221486: pLX-EF1a_NKX2-1_W208L
Purpose: NKX2-1 W208L DNA binding mutation lentiviral overexpression
Depositing lab: Matthew Meyerson. Depositing organization: Broad Institute. Publication: Dosage amplification dictates oncogenic regulation by the NKX2-1 lineage factor in lung adenocarcinoma. Pulice JL, Meyerson M. bioRxiv [Preprint]. 2023 Oct 27:2023.10.26.563996. doi: 10.1101/2023.10.26.563996. PubMed 37994369.
Backbone
  Vector backbone: pLX307
  Backbone size w/o insert (bp): 10065
  Vector type: Mammalian Expression, Lentiviral
  Selectable markers: Puromycin
Growth in bacteria
  Bacterial resistance: Ampicillin, 100 μg/mL
  Growth temperature: 37°C
  Growth strain: NEB Stable
  Copy number: High Copy
Gene/Insert
  Gene/Insert name: NKX2-1
  Species: H. sapiens (human)
  Insert size (bp): 1113
  Mutation: W208L
  Entrez Gene: NKX2-1 (a.k.a. BCH, BHC, NK-2, NKX2.1, NKX2A, NMTC1, T/EBP, TEBP, TITF1, TTF-1, TTF1)
  Promoter: EF1a
  Tag / fusion protein: V5 (C terminal on insert)
  Cloning method: Gateway Cloning
  Sequencing primers: 5′ EF1a-Fw; 3′ WPRE-Rv
Terms and licenses: Academic/Nonprofit Terms; Industry Terms: Not Available to Industry
How to cite: pLX-EF1a_NKX2-1_W208L was a gift from Matthew Meyerson (Addgene plasmid # 221486 ; http://n2t.net/addgene:221486 ; RRID:Addgene_221486)
